Addgene plasmid #146687: pT7-EGFP-C1-HsPatL1-mut3_J
Purpose: Mammalian Expression of HsPatL1-mut3
Depositing lab: Elisa Izaurralde. Depositing organization: Max Planck Institute for Developmental Biology. Publication: The C-terminal alpha-alpha superhelix of Pat is required for mRNA decapping in metazoa. Braun JE, Tritschler F, Haas G, Igreja C, Truffault V, Weichenrieder O, Izaurralde E. EMBO J. 2010 Jul 21. 29(14):2368-80. 10.1038/emboj.2010.124 PubMed 20543818.
Backbone
  Vector backbone: Unknown
  Vector type: Mammalian Expression
Growth in bacteria
  Bacterial resistance: Kanamycin, 50 μg/mL
  Growth temperature: 37°C
  Growth strain: DH5alpha
  Copy number: High Copy
Gene/Insert
  Gene/Insert name: HsPatL1-mut3
  Species: H. sapiens (human)
  Entrez Gene: PATL1 (a.k.a. Pat1b, hPat1b)
  Cloning method: Unknown
Terms and licenses: Academic/Nonprofit Terms; Industry Terms: Not Available to Industry
Depositor comments: ORF extracted from NCBI: NM_152716.2 Plasmids from this collection were made available to the research community and donated after the lab closed. Please note that the sequence provided by the depositing laboratory may be theoretical/predicted or based on Sanger sequencing results. There may be discrepancies between sequencing results obtained by Addgene and the depositor sequence. If an Addgene verified sequence is not available, please contact before placing your order to request that our lab fully sequence the plasmid.
How to cite: pT7-EGFP-C1-HsPatL1-mut3_J was a gift from Elisa Izaurralde (Addgene plasmid # 146687 ; http://n2t.net/addgene:146687 ; RRID:Addgene_146687)
