[The description below was written by a language model from this plasmid's Addgene catalogue record and pLannotate feature annotations shown in this document.]
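Description:
pT7-EGFP-C1-HsPatL1-mut3_J is a 7,009-nt mammalian expression plasmid that produces a mutant form of human PATL1 (also called Pat1b) fused to the C-terminus of EGFP. The catalogue lists the backbone as unknown, but the name and feature layout match an EGFP-C1-type vector carrying an added T7 promoter. The CMV immediate-early enhancer and promoter drive transcription in mammalian cells. A bacteriophage T7 promoter lies just upstream of the EGFP coding sequence, which would also allow transcription by T7 RNA polymerase. EGFP is followed by a short remnant of the multiple cloning site and then the PATL1 open reading frame, which the depositor derived from an NCBI reference transcript. The transcript ends at an SV40 polyadenylation signal. The record does not say which residues are altered in "mut3".

The plasmid is propagated in E. coli through a high-copy ColE1/pUC-type origin, and an f1 origin is also present. Selection uses a single Tn5 NeoR/KanR cassette with dual promoters. A bacterial bla-type promoter gives kanamycin resistance in E. coli, and the SV40 enhancer/early promoter, with the HSV TK polyadenylation signal, allows G418 selection of transfected mammalian cells. Several short annotated fragments (HIV-1 LTR, SV40 large T antigen, ble, bGH polyadenylation signal) are probably partial sequence matches or vector remnants rather than functional elements.

The associated publication concerns the role of the C-terminal domain of Pat proteins in mRNA decapping in metazoa. This suggests the construct was used to express a GFP-tagged PATL1 mutant in human cells for comparison with the wild-type protein, though the record does not describe specific assays. The deposited sequence may be theoretical rather than fully verified.
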