Features (pLannotate 1.2.2; 17 found; start..end, strand, type, name):
     61..364     +  enhancer       CMV enhancer: human cytomegalovirus immediate early enhancer
    365..568     +  promoter       CMV promoter: human cytomegalovirus (CMV) immediate early promoter
    564..597     +  LTR            5' LTR (truncated) (fragment): truncated 5' long terminal repeat (LTR) from HIV-1
    613..631     +  promoter       T7 promoter: promoter for bacteriophage T7 RNA polymerase
    665..1381    +  CDS            EGFP: EGFP is a basic (constitutively fluorescent) green fluorescent protein published in 1996, derived from Aequorea victoria. It is reported to be a rapidly-maturing weak dimer with moderate acid sensitivity.
   1382..1402    +  misc_feature   MCS (fragment): multiple cloning site
   1403..3676    +  CDS            PATL1: PATL1_HUMAN - Experimental evidence at protein level: Swiss-Prot protein existence level 1. (Microbial infection) In case of infection, required for translation and replication of hepatitis C virus (HCV). From Homo sapiens (Human).
   3690..3774    +  CDS            large T antigen (fragment): large T antigen from SV40 (simian virus 40)
   3797..3918    +  polyA_signal   SV40 poly(A) signal: SV40 polyadenylation signal
   3952..4380    -  rep_origin     f1 ori (sequence partly withheld): f1 bacteriophage origin of replication; arrow indicates direction of (+) strand synthesis
   4407..4511    +  promoter       AmpR promoter: bla
   4513..4870    +  promoter       SV40 promoter: SV40 enhancer and early promoter
   4905..5699    +  CDS            NeoR/KanR: aminoglycoside phosphotransferase from Tn5; aph(3')-II (or nptII); confers resistance to neomycin, kanamycin, and G418 (Geneticin®)
   5720..5872    +  CDS            ble (fragment): BLE_KLEPN - Experimental evidence at protein level: Swiss-Prot protein existence level 1. Binding protein with a strong affinity to the bleomycin family of antibiotics. Binds to CL990; an antimitotic-antibiotic compound. From Klebsiella pneumoniae.
   5931..5978    +  polyA_signal   HSV TK poly(A) signal: herpes simplex virus thymidine kinase polyadenylation signal (Cole and Stacy, 1985)
   6069..6085    -  polyA_signal   bGH poly(A) signal (fragment): bovine growth hormone polyadenylation signal
   6307..6895    +  rep_origin     ori: high-copy-number ColE1/pMB1/pBR322/pUC origin of replication
>Addgene plasmid #146687 | pT7-EGFP-C1-HsPatL1-mut3_J | depositor full sequence | sequence record 289133 | Full Sequence
TAGTTATTAATAGTAATCAATTACGGGGTCATTAGTTCATAGCCCATATATGGAGTTCCGCGTTACATAA
CTTACGGTAAATGGCCCGCCTGGCTGACCGCCCAACGACCCCCGCCCATTGACGTCAATAATGACGTATG
TTCCCATAGTAACGCCAATAGGGACTTTCCATTGACGTCAATGGGTGGAGTATTTACGGTAAACTGCCCA
CTTGGCAGTACATCAAGTGTATCATATGCCAAGTACGCCCCCTATTGACGTCAATGACGGTAAATGGCCC
GCCTGGCATTATGCCCAGTACATGACCTTATGGGACTTTCCTACTTGGCAGTACATCTACGTATTAGTCA
TCGCTATTACCATGGTGATGCGGTTTTGGCAGTACATCAATGGGCGTGGATAGCGGTTTGACTCACGGGG
ATTTCCAAGTCTCCACCCCATTGACGTCAATGGGAGTTTGTTTTGGCACCAAAATCAACGGGACTTTCCA
AAATGTCGTAACAACTCCGCCCCATTGACGCAAATGGGCGGTAGGCGTGTACGGTGGGAGGTCTATATAA
GCAGAGCTCTCTGGCTAACTAGAGAACCCACTGCTTACTGGCTTATCGAAATTAATACGACTCACTATAG
GGAGACCCAAGCTCTAGCGCTACCGGTCGCCACCATGGTGAGCAAGGGCGAGGAGCTGTTCACCGGGGTG
GTGCCCATCCTGGTCGAGCTGGACGGCGACGTAAACGGCCACAAGTTCAGCGTGTCCGGCGAGGGCGAGG
GCGATGCCACCTACGGCAAGCTGACCCTGAAGTTCATCTGCACCACCGGCAAGCTGCCCGTGCCCTGGCC
CACCCTCGTGACCACCCTGACCTACGGCGTGCAGTGCTTCAGCCGCTACCCCGACCACATGAAGCAGCAC
GACTTCTTCAAGTCCGCCATGCCCGAAGGCTACGTCCAGGAGCGCACCATCTTCTTCAAGGACGACGGCA
ACTACAAGACCCGCGCCGAGGTGAAGTTCGAGGGCGACACCCTGGTGAACCGCATCGAGCTGAAGGGCAT
CGACTTCAAGGAGGACGGCAACATCCTGGGGCACAAGCTGGAGTACAACTACAACAGCCACAACGTCTAT
ATCATGGCCGACAAGCAGAAGAACGGCATCAAGGTGAACTTCAAGATCCGCCACAACATCGAGGACGGCA
GCGTGCAGCTCGCCGACCACTACCAGCAGAACACCCCCATCGGCGACGGCCCCGTGCTGCTGCCCGACAA
CCACTACCTGAGCACCCAGTCCGCCCTGAGCAAAGACCCCAACGAGAAGCGCGATCACATGGTCCTGCTG
GAGTTCGTGACCGCCGCCGGGATCACTCTCGGCATGGACGAGCTGTACAAGTCCGGACTCAGATCTCGAG
CTATGTTCCGCTACGAGTCTTTGGAGGATTGTCCTCTGGATGAAGATGAAGATGCATTTCAGGGACTGGG
AGAAGAAGATGAAGAGATTGATCAATTCAATGATGATACATTTGGGTCAGGTGCAGTTGATGATGATTGG
CAGGAAGCACATGAGCGCCTGGCTGAATTGGAAGAAAAGCTACCAGTGGCAGTTAATGAACAAACAGGCA
ATGGAGAGAGAGATGAAATGGACTTGTTGGGTGACCATGAGGAGAATCTGGCAGAAAGGCTCAGTAAGAT
GGTGATTGAAAATGAACTAGAAGATCCAGCTATTATGAGGGCAGTGCAGACCAGGCCAGTTTTACAACCC
CAACCAGGAAGTCTGAATTCCAGTATCTGGGATGGATCTGAAGTTCTGAGGCGAATCCGAGGACCACTGC
TTGCTCAGGAAATGCCTACAGTGTCTGTATTAGAATATGCTTTGCCTCAGAGGCCCCCCCAGGGTCCAGA
AGATGATCGGGACCTTTCTGAACGAGCATTACCAAGGCGGTCAACTTCACCTATCATTGGCAGTCCTCCT
GTTAGAGCTGTCCCCATAGGCACCCCACCTAAACAGATGGCTGTACCCAGCTTCACCCAACAGATTCTGT
GTCCGAAGCCTGTCCATGTTCGGCCCCCAATGCCACCTCGTTATCCTGCTCCCTATGGTGAGAGGATGTC
TCCAAACCAGCTCTGCAGTGTCCCGAACTCTTCCCTCCTGGGTCACCCTTTTCCTCCTAGTGTTCCTCCT
GTTCTCAGCCCCCTCCAGAGAGCACAGCTTCTTGGAGGAGCACAGCTACAGCCTGGACGGATGTCTCCCA
GCCAGTTTGCACGGGTCCCTGGATTTGTTGGTAGTCCACTTGCTGCCATGAATCCCAAGTTGCTACAAGG
GCGAGTTGGGCAGATGCTTCCCCCAGCACCAGGCTTCCGTGCCTTCTTTAGTGCTCCACCCTCCGCTACA
CCACCTCCACAGCAGCACCCTCCTGGCCCAGGACCCCACCTGCAAAACCTAAGATCTCAGGCCCCAATGT
TTAGACCGGACACAACTCACCTCCATCCACAGCACCGTCGACTCTTGCATCAGAGACAGCAACAGAATAG
AAGTCAGCATCGGAATCTCAATGGTGCGGGAGATAGAGGAAGTCACCGGAGCAGTCATCAAGATCATCTC
CGAAAGGATCCATATGCCAATCTCATGTTGCAGCGGGAAAAGGATTGGGTCTCTAAAATCCAGATGATGC
AACTGCAAAGCACTGATCCCTACCTGGATGATTTTTATTACCAGAATTACTTTGAAAAACTGGAGAAACT
GTCAGCTGCTGAAGAAATACAAGGTGATGGCCCTAAGAAGGAGCGCACCAAGCTTATCACCCCTCAGGTG
GCCAAACTGGAGCACGCCTATAAGCCAGTGCAATTTGAGGGCTCTTTGGGAAAGCTTACCGTTTCTAGTG
TGAATAATCCCCGAAAAATGATTGATGCTGTTGTGACATCTCGGAGTGAGGATGATGAGACAAAAGAAAA
ACAAGTTCGAGACAAGAGGAGAAAAACCCTTGTTATAATTGAGAAAACCTACAGCTTACTCCTTGATGTG
GAGGACGGATCTGGGTCTGGATCTGGGAGAAAGCACAAAATTTGTAGCATGTATGACAACTTAAGGGGGA
AATTGCCTGGACAAGAGAGGCCTAGTGATGACCACTTTGTACAGATCATGTGTATCCGAAAAGGGAAGAG
AATGGTTGCCCGTATTCTTCCTTTCCTCTCCACAGAGCAAGCAGCTGACATTCTCATGACAACAGCCAGG
AACCTCCCTTTCCTTATCAAGAAGGATGCACAAGATGAGGTGCTGCCATGCTTACTGAGTCCCTTCTCTC
TCCTTCTCTATCATCTTCCATCAGTGAGTATCACCAGCCTTTTGCGACAGCTAATGAACCTACCTCAAAG
TGCAGCTACACCAGCACTCTCCAATCCTCACCTCACTGCTGTGCTCCAGAACAAGTTTGGCCTGTCACTG
CTCCTCATCCTCCTGAGCCGTGGTGAAGACCTACAGAGTTCAGACCCTGCTACAGAATCAACACAAAATA
ATCAGTGGACGGAGGTGATGTTCATGGCAACACGAGAACTTCTGCGGATTCCCCAAGCAGCCCTGGCCAA
GCCAATCTCTATACCTACAAACCTAGTGTCCCTCTTTTCTCGCTATGTTGACCGGCAGAAACTGAACTTG
CTGGAGACAAAACTGCAGCTAGTTCAGGGGATACGATAATCTAGATAACTGATCATAATCAGCCATACCA
CATTTGTAGAGGTTTTACTTGCTTTAAAAAACCTCCCACACCTCCCCCTGAACCTGAAACATAAAATGAA
TGCAATTGTTGTTGTTAACTTGTTTATTGCAGCTTATAATGGTTACAAATAAAGCAATAGCATCACAAAT
TTCACAAATAAAGCATTTTTTTCACTGCATTCTAGTTGTGGTTTGTCCAAACTCATCAATGTATCTTAAC
GCGTAAATTGTAAGCGTTAATATTTTGTTAAAATTCGCGTTAAATTTTTGTTAAATCAGCTCATTTTTTA
ACCAATAGGCCGAAATCGGCAAAATCCCTTATAAATCAAAAGAATAGACCGAGATAGGGT
[37 nt withheld, positions 4051-4087]
AAAGAACGTGGACTCCAACGTCAAAGG
[49 nt withheld, positions 4115-4163]
T
[91 nt withheld, positions 4165-4255]
G
[124 nt withheld, positions 4257-4380]
CAGGTGGCACTTTTCGGGGAAATGTGCGCGGAACCCCTATTTGTTTATTTTTCTAAATACATTCAAATAT
GTATCCGCTCATGAGACAATAACCCTGATAAATGCTTCAATAATATTGAAAAAGGAAGAGTCCTGAGGCG
GAAAGAACCAGCTGTGGAATGTGTGTCAGTTAGGGTGTGGAAAGTCCCCAGGCTCCCCAGCAGGCAGAAG
TATGCAAAGCATGCATCTCAATTAGTCAGCAACCAGGTGTGGAAAGTCCCCAGGCTCCCCAGCAGGCAGA
AGTATGCAAAGCATGCATCTCAATTAGTCAGCAACCATAGTCCCGCCCCTAACTCCGCCCATCCCGCCCC
TAACTCCGCCCAGTTCCGCCCATTCTCCGCCCCATGGCTGACTAATTTTTTTTATTTATGCAGAGGCCGA
GGCCGCCTCGGCCTCTGAGCTATTCCAGAAGTAGTGAGGAGGCTTTTTTGGAGGCCTAGGCTTTTGCAAA
GATCGATCAAGAGACAGGATGAGGATCGTTTCGCATGATTGAACAAGATGGATTGCACGCAGGTTCTCCG
GCCGCTTGGGTGGAGAGGCTATTCGGCTATGACTGGGCACAACAGACAATCGGCTGCTCTGATGCCGCCG
TGTTCCGGCTGTCAGCGCAGGGGCGCCCGGTTCTTTTTGTCAAGACCGACCTGTCCGGTGCCCTGAATGA
ACTGCAAGACGAGGCAGCGCGGCTATCGTGGCTGGCCACGACGGGCGTTCCTTGCGCAGCTGTGCTCGAC
GTTGTCACTGAAGCGGGAAGGGACTGGCTGCTATTGGGCGAAGTGCCGGGGCAGGATCTCCTGTCATCTC
ACCTTGCTCCTGCCGAGAAAGTATCCATCATGGCTGATGCAATGCGGCGGCTGCATACGCTTGATCCGGC
TACCTGCCCATTCGACCACCAAGCGAAACATCGCATCGAGCGAGCACGTACTCGGATGGAAGCCGGTCTT
GTCGATCAGGATGATCTGGACGAAGAGCATCAGGGGCTCGCGCCAGCCGAACTGTTCGCCAGGCTCAAGG
CGAGCATGCCCGACGGCGAGGATCTCGTCGTGACCCATGGCGATGCCTGCTTGCCGAATATCATGGTGGA
AAATGGCCGCTTTTCTGGATTCATCGACTGTGGCCGGCTGGGTGTGGCGGACCGCTATCAGGACATAGCG
TTGGCTACCCGTGATATTGCTGAAGAGCTTGGCGGCGAATGGGCTGACCGCTTCCTCGTGCTTTACGGTA
TCGCCGCTCCCGATTCGCAGCGCATCGCCTTCTATCGCCTTCTTGACGAGTTCTTCTGAGCGGGACTCTG
GGGTTCGAAATGACCGACCAAGCGACGCCCAACCTGCCATCACGAGATTTCGATTCCACCGCCGCCTTCT
ATGAAAGGTTGGGCTTCGGAATCGTTTTCCGGGACGCCGGCTGGATGATCCTCCAGCGCGGGGATCTCAT
GCTGGAGTTCTTCGCCCACCCTAGGGGGAGGCTAACTGAAACACGGAAGGAGACAATACCGGAAGGAACC
CGCGCTATGACGGCAATAAAAAGACAGAATAAAACGCACGGTGTTGGGTCGTTTGTTCATAAACGCGGGG
TTCGGTCCCAGGGCTGGCACTCTGTCGATACCCCACCGAGACCCCATTGGGGCCAATACGCCCGCGTTTC
TTCCTTTTCCCCACCCCACCCCCCAAGTTCGGGTGAAGGCCCAGGGCTCGCAGCCAACGTCGGGGCGGCA
GGCCCTGCCATAGCCTCAGGTTACTCATATATACTTTAGATTGATTTAAAACTTCATTTTTAATTTAAAA
GGATCTAGGTGAAGATCCTTTTTGATAATCTCATGACCAAAATCCCTTAACGTGAGTTTTCGTTCCACTG
AGCGTCAGACCCCGTAGAAAAGATCAAAGGATCTTCTTGAGATCCTTTTTTTCTGCGCGTAATCTGCTGC
TTGCAAACAAAAAAACCACCGCTACCAGCGGTGGTTTGTTTGCCGGATCAAGAGCTACCAACTCTTTTTC
CGAAGGTAACTGGCTTCAGCAGAGCGCAGATACCAAATACTGTCCTTCTAGTGTAGCCGTAGTTAGGCCA
CCACTTCAAGAACTCTGTAGCACCGCCTACATACCTCGCTCTGCTAATCCTGTTACCAGTGGCTGCTGCC
AGTGGCGATAAGTCGTGTCTTACCGGGTTGGACTCAAGACGATAGTTACCGGATAAGGCGCAGCGGTCGG
GCTGAACGGGGGGTTCGTGCACACAGCCCAGCTTGGAGCGAACGACCTACACCGAACTGAGATACCTACA
GCGTGAGCTATGAGAAAGCGCCACGCTTCCCGAAGGGAGAAAGGCGGACAGGTATCCGGTAAGCGGCAGG
GTCGGAACAGGAGAGCGCACGAGGGAGCTTCCAGGGGGAAACGCCTGGTATCTTTATAGTCCTGTCGGGT
TTCGCCACCTCTGACTTGAGCGTCGATTTTTGTGATGCTCGTCAGGGGGGCGGAGCCTATGGAAAAACGC
CAGCAACGCGGCCTTTTTACGGTTCCTGGCCTTTTGCTGGCCTTTTGCTCACATGTTCTTTCCTGCGTTA
TCCCCTGATTCTGTGGATAACCGTATTACCGCCATGCAT
